>Addgene plasmid #188102 | pCAG-OSF-ATG13 (2-197)-L151D | addgene full sequence | sequence record 369641 | Addgene NGS Result
GTCGACATTGATTATTGACTAGTTATTAATAGTAATCAATTACGGGGTCATTAGTTCATAGCCCATATAT
GGAGTTCCGCGTTACATAACTTACGGTAAATGGCCCGCCTGGCTGACCGCCCAACGACCCCCGCCCATTG
ACGTCAATAATGACGTATGTTCCCATAGTAACGCCAATAGGGACTTTCCATTGACGTCAATGGGTGGAGT
ATTTACGGTAAACTGCCCACTTGGCAGTACATCAAGTGTATCATATGCCAAGTACGCCCCCTATTGACGT
CAATGACGGTAAATGGCCCGCCTGGCATTATGCCCAGTACATGACCTTATGGGACTTTCCTACTTGGCAG
TACATCTACGTATTAGTCATCGCTATTACCATGGTCGAGGTGAGCCCCACGTTCTGCTTCACTCTCCCCA
TCTCCCCCCCCTCCCCACCCCCAATTTTGTATTTATTTATTTTTTAATTATTTTGTGCAGCGATGGGGGC
GGGGGGGGGGGGGGNSGCGCGCCRGGSGGGGSGGGGSGGGGSGRGGGGSGGGGSGGGGCGAGGCGGAGAG
GTGCGGCGGCAGCCAATCAGAGCGGCGCGCTCCGAAAGTTTCCTTTTATGGCGAGGCGGCGGCGGCGGCG
GCCCTATAAAAAGCGAAGCGCGCGGCGGGCGGGAGTCGCTGCGCGCTGCCTTCGCCCCGTGCCCCGCTCC
GCCGCCGCCTCGCGCCGCCCGCCCCGGCTCTGACTGACCGCGTTACTCCCACAGGTGAGCGGGCGGGACG
GCCCTTCTCCTCCGGGCTGTAATTAGCGCTTGGTTTAATGACGGCTTGTTTCTTTTCTGTGGCTGCGTGA
AAGCCTTGAGGGGCTCCGGGAGGGCCCTTTGTGCGGGGGGAGCGGCTCGGGGGGTGCGTGCGTGTGTGTG
TGCGTGGGGAGCGCCGCGTGCGGCTCCGCGCTGCCCGGCGGCTGTGAGCGCTGCGGGCGCGGCGCGGGGC
TTTGTGCGCTCCGCAGTGTGCGCGAGGGGAGCGCGGCCGGGGGCGGTGCCCCGCGGTGCGGGGGGGGCTG
CGAGGGGAACAAAGGCTGCGTGCGGGGTGTGTGCGTGGGGGGGTGAGCAGGGGGTGTGGGCGCGTCGGTC
GGGCTGCAACCCCCCCTGCACCCCCCTCCCCGAGTTGCTGAGCACGGCCCGGCTTCGGGTGCGGGGCTCC
GTACGGGGCGTGGCGCGGGGCTCGCCGTGCCGGGCGGGGGGTGGCGGCAGGTGGGGGTGCCGGGCGGGGC
GGGGCCGCCTCGGGCCGGGGAGGGCTCGGGGGAGGGGCGCGGCGGCCCCCGGAGCGCCGGCGGCTGTCGA
GGCGCGGCGAGCCGCAGCCATTGCCTTTTATGGTAATCGTGCGAGAGGGCGCAGGGACTTCCTTTGTCCC
AAATCTGTGCGGAGCCGAAATCTGGGAGGCGCCGCCGCACCCCCTCTAGCGGGCGCGGGGCGAAGCGGTG
CGGCGCCGGCAGGAAGGAAATGGGCGGGGAGGGCCTTCGTGCGTCGCCGCGCCGCCGTCCCCTTCTCCCT
CTCCAGCCTCGGGGCTGTCCGCGGGGGGACGGCTGCCTTCGGGGGGGACGGGGCAGGGCGGGGTTCGGCT
TCTGGCGTGTGACCGGCGGCTCTAGAGCCTCTGCTAACCATGTTCATGCCTTCTTCTTTTTCCTACAGCT
CCTGGGCAACGTGCTGGTTATTGTGCTGTCTCATCATTTTGGCAAAGAATTCCTCGATCGACGGTATCGA
TGCCACCATGGCTAGCTGGAGCCACCCGCAGTTCGAGAAAGGTGGAGGTGCCCGAGGTGGATCGGGAGGT
GGATCGTGGAGCCACCCGCAGTTCGAAAAAGGATTCGATTACAAGGATGACGATGACAAGGGTACCGAGA
CCGACCTCAACAGCCAGGACCGTAAAGACCTCGACAAGTTCATTAAGTTTTTCGCCCTCAAGACCGTGCA
GGTGATCGTGCAGGCCCGGCTGGGAGAGAAAATCTGCACACGCAGCTCCTCTTCACCCACCGGTTCTGAC
TGGTTCAACCTGGCTATTAAGGATATCCCTGAAGTGACTCACGAAGCAAAGAAAGCACTCGCTGGACAGC
TGCCAGCAGTGGGTCGTTCAATGTGTGTCGAGATCTCCCTGAAGACATCTGAAGGAGACTCAATGGAGCT
CGAAATTTGGTGCCTGGAGATGAACGAAAAGTGTGATAAAGAGATCAAAGTGAGCTACACCGTCTATAAT
CGTCTGTCCCTGCTCCTGAAATCTCTCCTGGCCATCACTCGGGTGACACCTGCTTACCGCCTCAGTAGGA
AGCAGGGTCATGAATATGTGATTGATTACAGGATCTATTTCGGCGAGGTCCAGCTCTCCGGACTGGGTGA
AGGCTTTCAGACTGTGCGTGTCGGAACCGTGGGAACTCCAGTCGGCACAATTACCCTCTCTTGCGCATAC
CGTATCAATCTGGCCTTCATGTCATAACTCGAGGAATTCACTCCTCAGGTGCAGGCTGCCTATCAGAAGG
TGGTGGCTGGTGTGGCCAATGCCCTGGCTCACAAATACCACTGAGATCTTTTTCCCTCTGCCAAAAATTA
TGGGGACATCATGAAGCCCCTTGAGCATCTGACTTCTGGCTAATAAAGGAAATTTATTTTCATTGCAATA
GTGTGTTGGAATTTTTTGTGTCTCTCACTCGGAAGGACATATGGGAGGGCAAATCATTTAAAACATCAGA
ATGAGTATTTGGTTTAGAGTTTGGCAACATATGCCCATATGCTGGCTGCCATGAACAAAGGTTGGCTATA
AAGAGGTCATCAGTATATGAAACAGCCCCCTGCTGTCCATTCCTTATTCCATAGAAAAGCCTTGACTTGA
GGTTAGATTTTTTTTATATTTTGTTTTGTGTTATTTTTTTCTTTAACATCCCTAAAATTTTCCTTACATG
TTTTACTAGCCAGATTTTTCCTCCTCTCCTGACTACTCCCAGTCATAGCTGTCCCTCTTCTCTTATGGAG
ATCCCTCGACCTGCAGCCCAAGCTTGGCGTAATCATGGTCATAGCTGTTTCCTGTGTGAAATTGTTATCC
GCTCACAATTCCACACAACATACGAGCCGGAAGCATAAAGTGTAAAGCCTGGGGTGCCTAATGAGTGAGC
TAACTCACATTAATTGCGTTGCGCTCACTGCCCGCTTTCCAGTCGGGAAACCTGTCGTGCCAGCGGATCC
GCATCTCAATTAGTCAGCAACCATAGTCCCGCCCCTAACTCCGCCCATCCCGCCCCTAACTCCGCCCAGT
TCCGCCCATTCTCCGCCCCATGGCTGACTAATTTTTTTTATTTATGCAGAGGCCGAGGCCGCCTCGGCCT
CTGAGCTATTCCAGAAGTAGTGAGGAGGCTTTTTTGGAGGCCTAGGCTTTTGCAAAAAGCTAACTTGTTT
ATTGCAGCTTATAATGGTTACAAATAAAGCAATAGCATCACAAATTTCACAAATAAAGCATTTTTTTCAC
TGCATTCTAGTTGTGGTTTGTCCAAACTCATCAATGTATCTTATCATGTCTGGATCCGCTGCATTAATGA
ATCGGCCAACGCGCGGGGAGAGGCGGTTTGCGTATTGGGCGCTCTTCCGCTTCCTCGCTCACTGACTCGC
TGCGCTCGGTCGTTCGGCTGCGGCGAGCGGTATCAGCTCACTCAAAGGCGGTAATACGGTTATCCACAGA
ATCAGGGGATAACGCAGGAAAGAACATGTGAGCAAAAGGCCAGCAAAAGGCCAGGAACCGTAAAAAGGCC
GCGTTGCTGGCGTTTTTCCATAGGCTCCGCCCCCCTGACGAGCATCACAAAAATCGACGCTCAAGTCAGA
GGTGGCGAAACCCGACAGGACTATAAAGATACCAGGCGTTTCCCCCTGGAAGCTCCCTCGTGCGCTCTCC
TGTTCCGACCCTGCCGCTTACCGGATACCTGTCCGCCTTTCTCCCTTCGGGAAGCGTGGCGCTTTCTCAT
AGCTCACGCTGTAGGTATCTCAGTTCGGTGTAGGTCGTTCGCTCCAAGCTGGGCTGTGTGCACGAACCCC
CCGTTCAGCCCGACCGCTGCGCCTTATCCGGTAACTATCGTCTTGAGTCCAACCCGGTAAGACACGACTT
ATCGCCACTGGCAGCAGCCACTGGTAACAGGATTAGCAGAGCGAGGTATGTAGGCGGTGCTACAGAGTTC
TTGAAGTGGTGGCCTAACTACGGCTACACTAGAAGAACAGTATTTGGTATCTGCGCTCTGCTGAAGCCAG
TTACCTTCGGAAAAAGAGTTGGTAGCTCTTGATCCGGCAAACAAACCACCGCTGGTAGCGGTGGTTTTTT
TGTTTGCAAGCAGCAGATTACGCGCAGAAAAAAAGGATCTCAAGAAGATCCTTTGATCTTTTCTACGGGG
TCTGACGCTCAGTGGAACGAAAACTCACGTTAAGGGATTTTGGTCATGAGATTATCAAAAAGGATCTTCA
CCTAGATCCTTTTAAATTAAAAATGAAGTTTTAAATCAATCTAAAGTATATATGAGTAAACTTGGTCTGA
CAGTTACCAATGCTTAATCAGTGAGGCACCTATCTCAGCGATCTGTCTATTTCGTTCATCCATAGTTGCC
TGACTCCCCGTCGTGTAGATAACTACGATACGGGAGGGCTTACCATCTGGCCCCAGTGCTGCAATGATAC
CGCGAGACCCACGCTCACCGGCTCCAGATTTATCAGCAATAAACCAGCCAGCCGGAAGGGCCGAGCGCAG
AAGTGGTCCTGCAACTTTATCCGCCTCCATCCAGTCTATTAATTGTTGCCGGGAAGCTAGAGTAAGTAGT
TCGCCAGTTAATAGTTTGCGCAACGTTGTTGCCATTGCTACAGGCATCGTGGTGTCACGCTCGTCGTTTG
GTATGGCTTCATTCAGCTCCGGTTCCCAACGATCAAGGCGAGTTACATGATCCCCCATGTTGTGCAAAAA
AGCGGTTAGCTCCTTCGGTCCTCCGATCGTTGTCAGAAGTAAGTTGGCCGCAGTGTTATCACTCATGGTT
ATGGCAGCACTGCATAATTCTCTTACTGTCATGCCATCCGTAAGATGCTTTTCTGTGACTGGTGAGTACT
CAACCAAGTCATTCTGAGAATAGTGTATGCGGCGACCGAGTTGCTCTTGCCCGGCGTCAATACGGGATAA
TACCGCGCCACATAGCAGAACTTTAAAAGTGCTCATCATTGGAAAACGTTCTTCGGGGCGAAAACTCTCA
AGGATCTTACCGCTGTTGAGATCCAGTTCGATGTAACCCACTCGTGCACCCAACTGATCTTCAGCATCTT
TTACTTTCACCAGCGTTTCTGGGTGAGCAAAAACAGGAAGGCAAAATGCCGCAAAAAAGGGAATAAGGGC
GACACGGAAATGTTGAATACTCATACTCTTCCTTTTTCAATATTATTGAAGCATTTATCAGGGTTATTGT
CTCATGAGCGGATACATATTTGAATGTATTTAGAAAAATAAACAAATAGGGGTTCCGCGCACATTTCCCC
GAAAAGTGCCACCTGG
Features (pLannotate 1.2.2; 21 found; start..end, strand, type, name):
      4..383     +  enhancer       CMV enhancer: human cytomegalovirus immediate early enhancer
    385..661     +  promoter       chicken β-actin promoter: No description available
    662..1678    +  intron         chimeric intron: chimera between introns from chicken β-actin and rabbit β-globin
   1676..1732    +  CDS            HBB (fragment): HBB_LEPEU - Experimental evidence at protein level: Swiss-Prot protein existence level 1. Involved in oxygen transport from the lung to the various peripheral tissues. From Lepus europaeus (European hare).
   1767..1786    +  CDS            Strep-Tag II (fragment): peptide that binds Strep-Tactin®, an engineered form of streptavidin
   1827..1849    +  CDS            Strep-Tag II (fragment): peptide that binds Strep-Tactin®, an engineered form of streptavidin
   1857..1880    +  CDS            FLAG: FLAG® epitope tag, followed by an enterokinase cleavage site
   1887..2474    +  CDS            ATG13 (fragment): ATG13_HUMAN - Also known as KIAA0652. Experimental evidence at protein level: Swiss-Prot protein existence level 1. Autophagy factor required for autophagosome formation and mitophagy. Target of the TOR kinase signaling pathway that regulates autophagy through the control of the phosphorylation status of ATG13 and ULK1, and the regulation of the ATG13-ULK1-RB1CC1 complex. Through its regulation of ULK1 activity, plays a role in the regulation of the kinase activity of mTORC1 and cell proliferation. From Homo sapiens (Human).
   2484..2561    +  CDS            HBB (fragment): HBB_PONPY - Experimental evidence at transcript level: Swiss-Prot protein existence level 2. Involved in oxygen transport from the lung to the various peripheral tissues. From Pongo pygmaeus (Bornean orangutan).
   2632..2687    +  polyA_signal   β-globin poly(A) signal: rabbit β-globin polyadenylation signal (Gil and Proudfoot, 1987)
   3072..3088    -  protein_bind   lac operator: The lac repressor binds to the lac operator to inhibit transcription in E. coli. This inhibition can be relieved by adding lactose or isopropyl-β-D-thiogalactopyranoside (IPTG). lac repressor encoded by lacI
   3096..3126    -  promoter       lac promoter: promoter for the E. coli lac operon
   3141..3162    -  protein_bind   CAP binding site: CAP binding activates transcription in the presence of cAMP. E. coli catabolite activator protein
   3175..3214    -  CDS            lacI (fragment): lac repressor; lacI; The lac repressor binds to the lac operator to inhibit transcription in E. coli. This inhibition can be relieved by adding lactose or isopropyl-β-D-thiogalactopyranoside (IPTG).
   3221..3243    +  promoter       SV40 promoter (fragment): SV40 enhancer and early promoter
   3267..3402    +  rep_origin     SV40 ori: SV40 origin of replication
   3422..3556    +  polyA_signal   SV40 poly(A) signal: SV40 polyadenylation signal
   3558..3612    -  CDS            lacI (fragment): lac repressor; lacI; The lac repressor binds to the lac operator to inhibit transcription in E. coli. This inhibition can be relieved by adding lactose or isopropyl-β-D-thiogalactopyranoside (IPTG).
   3795..4383    -  rep_origin     ori: high-copy-number ColE1/pMB1/pBR322/pUC origin of replication
   4554..5414    -  CDS            AmpR: β-lactamase; bla; confers resistance to ampicillin, carbenicillin, and related antibiotics
   5415..5519    -  promoter       AmpR promoter: bla
