[The description below was written by a language model from this plasmid's Addgene catalogue record and pLannotate feature annotations shown in this document.]
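Description:
pCAG-OSF-ATG13 (2-197)-L151D is a 5.5 kb mammalian expression plasmid built on the pCAG backbone for transient production of a tagged, mutant fragment of human ATG13. It is maintained in E. coli through a high-copy ColE1/pUC-type origin and selected with ampicillin via the β-lactamase gene under its own bla promoter. The backbone also carries remnants of the lac promoter/operator region and an SV40 origin of replication, which can support episomal amplification in cells expressing SV40 large T antigen. No mammalian selection marker is annotated.

The catalogue entry lists the promoter as CMV, but the feature table shows the full composite CAG arrangement: the CMV immediate-early enhancer, the chicken β-actin promoter and a chimeric chicken β-actin/rabbit β-globin intron, which together give strong constitutive expression in many mammalian cell types. Downstream lies the open reading frame, beginning with the "OSF" tag, which consists of two Strep-Tag II copies followed by a FLAG epitope. The tag is fused to the N terminus of ATG13 residues 2–197, and the frame ends with a stop codon. This region corresponds to the HORMA domain and carries the L151D point substitution. Short β-globin-derived fragments flank the insert, which the record says was cloned between KpnI and XhoI sites, and transcripts are terminated by the rabbit β-globin polyadenylation signal.

The tandem Strep tags allow affinity capture on Strep-Tactin resin, and FLAG allows detection or immunoprecipitation. This makes the plasmid suited to purification and pull-down experiments from mammalian cells. The associated publication concerns ATG9A recruitment to the ULK1 complex in mitophagy initiation, so the mutant may serve to probe HORMA domain interactions, although the record does not state the specific effect of L151D.
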