Addgene plasmid #188102: pCAG-OSF-ATG13 (2-197)-L151D
Purpose: Expresses human ATG13 HORMA L151D mutant in mammalian cells
Depositing lab: James Hurley. Depositing organization: University of California, Berkeley. Publication: Structural basis for ATG9A recruitment to the ULK1 complex in mitophagy initiation. Ren X, Nguyen TN, Lam WK, Buffalo CZ, Lazarou M, Yokom AL, Hurley JH. Sci Adv. 2023 Feb 15;9(7):eadg2997. doi: 10.1126/sciadv.adg2997. Epub 2023 Feb 15. PubMed 36791199.
Backbone
  Vector backbone: pCAG
  Vector type: Mammalian Expression
Growth in bacteria
  Bacterial resistance: Ampicillin, 100 μg/mL
  Growth temperature: 37°C
  Growth strain: DH5alpha
  Copy number: High Copy
Gene/Insert
  Gene/Insert name: ATG13 (alt name: Strep-strep-Flag-ATG13 (2-197)-L151D-stop)
  Species: H. sapiens (human)
  Mutation: ATG13 (2-197)-L151D
  Entrez Gene: ATG13 (a.k.a. KIAA0652, PARATARG8)
  Promoter: CMV
  Tag / fusion protein: strep-strep-Flag tag (N terminal on insert)
  Cloning method: Restriction Enzyme; 5′ cloning site KpnI (unknown if destroyed); 3′ cloning site XhoI (unknown if destroyed)
  Sequencing primers: 5′ ccgctttctggtatgccgtgcg; 3′ gagccagggcattggccacac
Terms and licenses: Academic/Nonprofit Terms; Industry Terms: Not Available to Industry
How to cite: pCAG-OSF-ATG13 (2-197)-L151D was a gift from James Hurley (Addgene plasmid # 188102 ; http://n2t.net/addgene:188102 ; RRID:Addgene_188102)
