>Addgene plasmid #188102 | pCAG-OSF-ATG13 (2-197)-L151D | depositor partial sequence | sequence record 364964 | ATG13 (2-197)-L151D (kpnI/xhoI)
GAGACCGACCTCAACAGCCAGGACCGTAAAGACCTCGACAAGTTCATTAAGTTTTTCGCCCTCAAGACCG
TGCAGGTGATCGTGCAGGCCCGGCTGGGAGAGAAAATCTGCACACGCAGCTCCTCTTCACCCACCGGTTC
TGACTGGTTCAACCTGGCTATTAAGGATATCCCTGAAGTGACTCACGAAGCAAAGAAAGCACTCGCTGGA
CAGCTGCCAGCAGTGGGTCGTTCAATGTGTGTCGAGATCTCCCTGAAGACATCTGAAGGAGACTCAATGG
AGCTCGAAATTTGGTGCCTGGAGATGAACGAAAAGTGTGATAAAGAGATCAAAGTGAGCTACACCGTCTA
TAATCGTCTGTCCCTGCTCCTGAAATCTCTCCTGGCCATCACTCGGGTGACACCTGCTTACCGCCTCAGT
AGGAAGCAGGGTCATGAATATGTGATTGATTACAGGATCTATTTCGGCGAGGTCCAGCTCTCCGGACTGG
GTGAAGGCTTTCAGACTGTGCGTGTCGGTACCGTGGGAACTCCAGTCGGCACAATTACCCTCTCTTGCGC
ATACCGTATCAATCTGGCCTTCATGTCATAA
